>Addgene plasmid #196295 | pS-cr:GFP | addgene full sequence | sequence record 390035 | Addgene NGS Result
AAGCTTGCATGCCTGCAGGTCAACATGGTGGAGCACGACACACTTGTCTACTCCAAAAATATCAAAGATA
CAGTCTCAGAAGACCAAAGGGCAATTGAGACTTTTCAACAAAGGGTAATATCCGGAAACCTCCTCGGATT
CCATTGCCCAGCTATCTGTCACTTTATTGTGAAGATAGTGGAAAAGGAAGGTGGCTCCTACAAATGCCAT
CATTGCGATAAAGGAAAGGCCATCGTTGAAGATGCCTCTGCCGACAGTGGTCCCAAAGATGGACCCCCAC
CCACGAGGAGCATCGTGGAAAAAGAAGACGTTCCAACCACGTCTTCAAAGCAAGTGGATTGATGTGATAA
CATGGTGGAGCACGACACACTTGTCTACTCCAAAAATATCAAAGATACAGTCTCAGAAGACCAAAGGGCA
ATTGAGACTTTTCAACAAAGGGTAATATCCGGAAACCTCCTCGGATTCCATTGCCCAGCTATCTGTCACT
TTATTGTGAAGATAGTGGAAAAGGAAGGTGGCTCCTACAAATGCCATCATTGCGATAAAGGAAAGGCCAT
CGTTGAAGATGCCTCTGCCGACAGTGGTCCCAAAGATGGACCCCCACCCACGAGGAGCATCGTGGAAAAA
GAAGACGTTCCAACCACGTCTTCAAAGCAAGTGGATTGATGTGATATCTCCACTGACGTAAGGGATGACG
CACAATCCCACTATCCTTCGCAAGACCCTTCCTCTATATAAGGAAGTTCATTTCATTTGGAGAGGAGAGC
AATTGTGTCAATTTTATTCAAACCTTAACACTCAGTCTTACAAATCATCACATTAAAACCCTAAGAAACG
ACTGCGGAATACAGAGTTGTACTTTCGCACCTTGAATTACATACGGTCAAAGCATATAACAACTTCTACG
ATCATCATGTCTAAGGTTAAGCTCACTAAGGAAAACATTGTTGCTTTGTTGACACAAGGCAAAGATCTTG
AATTTGAAGAAGATCAGAATCTGGTAGCATTTAACTTCAAGACTTTTTGTCTGGAAAACCTTGACCAGAT
CAAGAAGATGAGCATTATTTCATGTCTGACATTCCTGAAGAATCGTCAGAGTATAATGAAGGTTATTAAG
CAAAGTGATTTTACTTTTGGCAAAATCACTATAAAGAAAACTTCAGACAGGATTGGAGCCACTGACATGA
CCTTCAGAAGGCTTGATAGCTTGATCAGGGTCAGGCTTGTCGAGGAAACTGGGAATTCTGAGAATCTCAA
TACTATCAAATCTAAGATTGCTTCTCACCCTCTGATTCAAGCCTATGGATTACCTCTTGATGATGCAAAG
TCTGTGAGGCTTGCCATAATGCTGGGAGGTAGCTTACCTCTTATTGCTTCAGTTGATAGCTTTGAGATGA
TCAGTGTTGTCTTGGCTATATATCAGGATGCAAAATACAAAGACCTCGGGATCGATCCAAAGAAGTATGA
CACCAGGGAAGCCTTAGGAAAAGTTTGCACTGTGCTAAAAAGCAAAGCATTTGAAATGAATGAAGATCAG
GTGAAGAAAGGGAAAGAGTATGCTGCTATACTTAGCTCCAGCAATCCTAATGCTAAAGGAAGTATTGCTA
TGGAACATTACAGTGAAACTCTTAACAAGTTCTATGAAATGTTCGGGGTTAAAAAACAGACAAAACTTGC
AGAACTTGCTTAAAAGCAGTTGTAAGTTAAATTATAAAAAAGCCTATAAATATATAAAGCTTTCTTTATC
TTTATTGCTTGTGCTTGCTTAGTGTGTTAAATTTAAAATAAGTGTGTTTAATTAAAGTTTGCTTTCTGTG
TGTTGTGCTTAATAATAAACAAAATAACAAAAACAACAAAAAACATAAAATAAAAATAAGAAAAAATAAA
ATAAAATAAAATAAAATAAATAAATAAAAATAAAAATAAAATAAAAACAAAAAACAAAAAACAAAAAACA
AAACAAAACCCAAATTTGGCCAAAATTGTCCCTTTCGGGATCTTTTTGGGTTTTTGTTTTTTAATTTTTT
GTTGTTTTTATTTCATTTTTTGATTTTTGTTTGATTTTGTTTCATTTTTTGATTTTTGTTTCATTTTGAT
TTTATTTTTATTTTTATTTTTATTTTTATGGTTTCTATTAAACAGGAGAAATTCAAAAGAAATGACAAAA
CAGAGAAATAATTATGAGTAAAGAAAGAAAATAAACATAACATAATTAGGAAAAGCTGGACACGGCAAGA
TTACTTGTACAGCTCGTCCATGCCGAGAGTGATCCCGGCGGCGGTCACGAACTCCAGCAGGACCATGTGA
TCGCGCTTCTCGTTGGGGTCTTTGCTCAGGGCGGACTGGGTGCTCAGGTAGTGGTTGTCGGGCAGCGGCA
CGGGGCCGTCGCCGATGGGGGTGTTCTGCTGGTAGTGGTCGGCGAGCTGCACGCTGCCGTCCTCGATGTT
GTGGCGGATCTTGAAGTTCACCTTGATGCCGTTCTTCTGCTTGTCGGCCATGATATAGACGTTGTGGCTG
TTGTAGTTGTACTCCAGCTTGTGCCCCAGGATGTTGCCGTCCTCCTTGAAGTCGATGCCCTTCAGCTCGA
TGCGGTTCACCAGGGTGTCGCCCTCGAACTTCACCTCGGCGCGGGTCTTGTAGTTGCCGTCGTCCTTGAA
GAAGATGGTGCGCTCCTGGACGTAGCCTTCGGGCATGGCGGACTTGAAGAAGTCGTGCTGCTTCATGTGG
TCGGGGTAGCGGCTGAAGCACTGCACGCCGTAGGTCAGGGTGGTCACGAGGGTGGGCCAGGGCACGGGCA
GCTTGCCGGTGGTGCAGATGAACTTCAGGGTCAGCTTGCCGTAGGTGGCATCGCCCTCGCCCTCGCCGGA
CACGCTGAACTTGTGGCCGTTTACGTCGCCGTCCAGCTCGACCAGGATGGGCACCACCCCGGTGAACAGC
TCCTCGCCCTTGCTCACCATACTAGTATCTACACTTAGTAGAAATTGGAGACCGAGGTCCGAGGTCTCCA
TCTACACTTAGTAGAAATTACTAGTTATGGTTATTGGTACTGTGTTCTTATTACAGTATTGTGATTTTCT
AAGTGAGGTTTGATTAAGAATAAAATTATGACACAATTGCTCTGGGTCGGCATGGCATCTCCACCTCCTC
GCGGTCCGACCTGGGCATCCGAAGGAGGACGTCGTCCACTCGGATGGCTAAGGGAGAGCTCGAATTTCCC
CGATCGTTCAAACATTTGGCAATAAAGTTTCTTAAGATTGAATCCTGTTGCCGGTCTTGCGATGATTATC
ATATAATTTCTGTTGAATTACGTTAAGCATGTAATAATTAACATGTAATGCATGACGTTATTTATGAGAT
GGGTTTTTATGATTAGAGTCCCGCAATTATACATTTAATACGCGATAGAAAACAAAATATAGCGCGCAAA
CTAGGATAAATTATCGCGCGCGGTGTCATCTATGTTACTAGATCGGAATTCAGATTGTCGTTTCCCGCCT
TCAGTTTAAACTATCAGTGTTTGACAGGATATATTGGCGGGTAAACCTAAGAGAAAAGAGCGTTTATTAG
AATAATCGGATATTTAAAAGGGCGTGAAAAGGTTTATCCGTTCGTCCATTTGTATGTGCATGCCAACCAC
AGGAGATCTCAGTAAAGCGAAAAGTGCCACCTGAACGAAGCATCTGTGCTTCATTTTGTAGAACAAAAAT
GCAACGCGAGAGCGCTAATTTTTCAAACAAAGAATCTGAGCTGCATTTTTACAGAACAGAAATGCAACGC
GAAAGCGCTATTTTACCAACGAAGAATCTGTGCTTCATTTTTGTAAAACAAAAATGCAACGCGAGAGCGC
TAATTTTTCAAACAAAGAATCTGAGCTGCATTTTTACAGAACAGAAATGCAACGCGAGAGCGCTATTTTA
CCAACAAAGAATCTATACTTCTTTTTTGTTCTACAAAAATGCATCCCGAGAGCGCTATTTTTCTAACAAA
GCATCTTAGATTACTTTTTTTCTCCTTTGTGCGCTCTATAATGCAGTCTCTTGATAACTTTTTGCACTGT
AGGTCCGTTAAGGTTAGAAGAAGGCTACTTTGGTGTCTATTTTCTCTTCCATAAAAAAAGCCTGACTCCA
CTTCCCGCGTTTACTGATTACTAGCGAAGCTGCGGGTGCATTTTTTCAAGATAAAGGCATCCCCGATTAT
ATTCTATACCGATGTGGATTGCGCATACTTTGTGAACAGAAAGTGATAGCGTTGATGATTCTTCATTGGT
CAGAAAATTATGAACGGTTTCTTCTATTTTGTCTCTATATACTACGTATAGGAAATGTTTACATTTTCGT
ATTGTTTTCGATTCACTCTATGAATAGTTCTTACTACAATTTTTTTGTCTAAAGAGTAATACTAGAGATA
AACATAAAAAATGTAGAGGTCGAGTTTAGATGCAAGTTCAAGGAGCGAAAGGTGGATGGGTAGGTTATAT
AGGGATATAGCACAGAGATATATAGCAAAGAGATACTTTTGAGCAATGTTTGTGGAAGCGGTATTCGCAA
TATTTTAGTAGCTCGTTACAGTCCGGTGCGTTTTTGGTTTTTTGAAAGTGCGTCTTCAGAGCGCTTTTGG
TTTTCAAAAGCGCTCTGAAGTTCCTATACTTTCTAGAGAATAGGAACTTCGGAATAGGAACTTCAAAGCG
TTTCCGAAAACGAGCGCTTCCGAAAATGCAACGCGAGCTGCGCACATACAGCTCACTGTTCACGTCGCAC
CTATATCTGCGTGTTGCCTGTATATATATATACATGAGAAGAACGGCATAGTGCGTGTTTATGCTTAAAT
GCGTACTTATATGCGTCTATTTATGTAGGATGAAAGGTAGTCTAGTACCTCCTGTGATATTATCCCATTC
CATGCGGGGTATCGTATGCTTCCTTCAGCACTACCCTTTAGCTGTTCTATATGCTGCCACTCCTCAATTG
GATTAGTCTCATCCTTCAATGCTATCATTTCCTTTGATATTGGATCATACTAAGAAACCATTATTATCAT
GACATTAACCTATAAAAATAGGCGTATCACGAGGCCCTTTCGTCTCGCGCGTTTCGGTGATGACGGTGAA
AACCTCTGACACATGCAGCTCCCGGAGACGGTCACAGCTTGTCTGTAAGCGGATGCCGGGAGCAGACAAG
CCCGTCAGGGCGCGTCAGCGGGTGTTGGCGGGTGTCGGGGCTGGCTTAACTATGCGGCATCAGAGCAGAT
TGTACTGAGAGTGCACCATAGATCAACGACATTACTATATATATAATATAGGAAGCATTTAATAGAACAG
CATCGTAATATATGTGTACTTTGCAGTTATGACGCCAGATGGCAGTAGTGGAAGATATTCTTTATTGAAA
AATAGCTTGTCACCTTACGTACAATCTTGATCCGGAGCTTTTCTTTTTTTGCCGATTAAGAATTAATTCG
GTCGAAAAAAGAAAAGGAGAGGGCCAAGAGGGAGGGCATTGGTGACTATTGAGCACGTGAGTATACGTGA
TTAAGCACACAAAGGCAGCTTGGAGTATGTCTGTTATTAATTTCACAGGTAGTTCTGGTCCATTGGTGAA
AGTTTGCGGCTTGCAGAGCACAGAGGCCGCAGAATGTGCTCTAGATTCCGATGCTGACTTGCTGGGTATT
ATATGTGTGCCCAATAGAAAGAGAACAATTGACCCGGTTATTGCAAGGAAAATTTCAAGTCTTGTAAAAG
CATATAAAAATAGTTCAGGCACTCCGAAATACTTGGTTGGCGTGTTTCGTAATCAACCTAAGGAGGATGT
TTTGGCTCTGGTCAATGATTACGGCATTGATATCGTCCAACTGCATGGAGATGAGTCGTGGCAAGAATAC
CAAGAGTTCCTCGGTTTGCCAGTTATTAAAAGACTCGTATTTCCAAAAGACTGCAACATACTACTCAGTG
CAGCTTCACAGAAACCTCATTCGTTTATTCCCTTGTTTGATTCAGAAGCAGGTGGGACAGGTGAACTTTT
GGATTGGAACTCGATTTCTGACTGGGTTGGAAGGCAAGAGAGCCCCGAAAGCTTACATTTTATGTTAGCT
GGTGGACTGACGCCAGAAAATGTTGGTGATGCGCTTAGATTAAATGGCGTTATTGGTGTTGATGTAAGCG
GAGGTGTGGAGACAAATGGTGTAAAAGACTCTAACAAAATAGCAAATTTCGTCAAAAATGCTAAGAAATA
GGTTATTACTGAGTAGTATTTATTTAAGTATTGTTTGTGCACTTGCCGATCTATGCGGTGTGAAATACCG
CACAGATGCGTAAGGAGAAAATACCGCATCAGGAAATTGTAAGCGTTAATATTTTGTTAAAATTCGCGTT
AAATTTTTGTTAAATCAGCTCATTTTTTAACCAATAGGCCGAAATCGGCAAAATCCCTTATAAATCAAAA
GAATAGACCGAGATAGGGT
[37 nt withheld, positions 6460-6496]
AAAGAACGTGGACTCCAACGTCAAAGG
[49 nt withheld, positions 6524-6572]
T
[91 nt withheld, positions 6574-6664]
G
[124 nt withheld, positions 6666-6789]
CCATTCGCCATTCAGGCTGCGCAACTGTTGGGAAGGGCGATCGGTGCGGGCCTCTTCGCTATTACGCCAG
ATCCTTGCTGGCTGAACCCCCAGCCGGAACTGACCCCACAAGGCCCTAGCGTTTGCAATGCACCAGGTCA
TCATTGACCCAGGCGTGTTCCACCAGGCCGCTGCCTCGCAACTCTTCGCAGGCTTCGCCGACCTGCTCGC
GCCACTTCTTCACGCGGGTGGAATCCGATCCGCACATGAGGCGGAAGGTTTCCAGCTTGAGCGGGTACGG
CTCCCGGTGCGAGCTGAAATAGTCGAACATCCGTCGGGCCGTCGGCGACAGCTTGCGGTACTTCTCCCAT
ATGAATTTCGTGTAGTGGTCGCCAGCAAACAGCACGACGATTTCCTCGTCGATCAGGACCTGGCAACGGG
ACGTTTTCTTGCCACGGTCCAGGACGCGGAAGCGGTGCAGCAGCGACACCGATTCCAGGTGCCCAACGCG
GTCGGACGTGAAGCCCATCGCCGTCGCCTGTAGGCGCGACAGGCATTCCTCGGCCTTCGTGTAATACCGG
CCATTGATCGACCAGCCCAGGTCCTGGCAAAGCTCGTAGAACGTGAAGGTGATCGGCTCGCCGATAGGGG
TGCGCTTCGCGTACTCCAACACCTGCTGCCACACCAGTTCGTCATCGTCGGCCCGCAGCTCGACGCCGGT
GTAGGTGATCTTCACGTCCTTGTTGACGTGGAAAATGACCTTGTTTTGCAGCGCCTCGCGCGGGATTTTC
TTGTTGCGCGTGGTGAACAGGGCAGAGCGGGCCGTGTCGTTTGGCATCGCTCGCATCGTGTCCGGCCACG
GCGCAATATCGAACAAGGAAAGCTGCATTTCCTTGATCTGCTGCTTCGTGTGTTTCAGCAACGCGGCCTG
CTTGGCCTCGCTGACCTGTTTTGCCAGGTCCTCGCCGGCGGTTTTTCGCTTCTTGGTCGTCATAGTTCCT
CGCGTGTCGATGGTCATCGACTTCGCCAAACCTGCCGCCTCCTGTTCGAGACGACGCGAACGCTCCACGG
CGGCCGATGGCGCGGGCAGGGCAGGGGGAGCCAGTTGCACGCTGTCGCGCTCGATCTTGGCCGTAGCTTG
CTGGGCCATCGAGCCGACGGACTGGAAGGTTTCGCGGGGCGCACGCATGACGGTGCGGCTTGCGATGGTT
TCGGCATCCTCGGCGGAAAACCCCGCGTCGATCAGTTCTTGCCTGTATGCCTTCCGGTCAAACGTCCGAT
TCATTCACCCTCCTTGCGGGATTGCCCCGACTCACGCCGGGGCAATGTGCCCTTATTCCTGATTTGACCC
GCCTGGTGCCTTGGTGTCCAGATAATCCACCTTATCGGCAATGAAGTCGGTCCCGTAGACCGTCTGGCCG
TCCTTCTCGTACTTGGTATTCCGAATCTTGCCCTGCACGAATACCAGCGACCCCTTGCCCAAATACTTGC
CGTGGGCCTCGGCCTGAGAGCCAAAACACTTGATGCGGAAGAAGTCGGTGCGCTCCTGCTTGTCGCCGGC
ATCGTTGCGCCACATCTAGGTACTAAAACAATTCATCCAGTAAAATATAATATTTTATTTTCTCCCAATC
AGGCTTGATCCCCAGTAAGTCAAAAAATAGCTCGACATACTGTTCTTCCCCGATATCCTCCCTGATCGAC
CGGACGCAGAAGGCAATGTCATACCACTTGTCCGCCCTGCCGCTTCTCCCAAGATCAATAAAGCCACTTA
CTTTGCCATCTTTCACAAAGATGTTGCTGTCTCCCAGGTCGCCGTGGGAAAAGACAAGTTCCTCTTCGGG
CTTTTCCGTCTTTAAAAAATCATACAGCTCGCGCGGATCTTTAAATGGGGTGTCTTCTTCCCAGTTTTCG
CAATCCACATCGGCCAGATCGTTATTCAGTAAGTAATCCAATTCGGCTAAGCGGCTGTCTAAGCTATTCG
TATAGGGACAATCCGATATGTCGATGGAGTGAAAGAGCCTGATGCACTCCGCATACAGCTCGATAATCTT
TTCAGGGCTTTGTTCATCTTCATACTCTTCCGAGCAAAGGACGCCATCGGCCTCACTCATGAGCAGATTG
CTCCAGCCATCATGCCGTTCAAGGTGCAGGACCTTTGGAACAGGCAGCTTTCCTTCCAGCCATAGCATCA
TGTCCTTTTCCCGTTCCACATCATAGGTGGTCCCTTTATACCGGCTGTCCGTCATTTTTAAATATAGGTT
TTCATTTTCTCCCACCAGCTTATATACCTTAGCAGGAGACATTCCTTCCGTATCTTTTACGCAGCGGTAT
TTTTCGATCAGTTTTTTCAATTCCGGTGATATTCTCATTTTAGCCATTTATTATTTCCTTCCTCTTTTCT
ACAGTATTTAAAGATACCCCAAGAAGCTAATTATAACAAGACGAACTCCAATTCACTGTTCCTTGCATTC
TAAAACTTTAAATACCAGAAAACAGCTTTTTCAAAGTTGTTTTCAAAGTTGGCGTATAACATAGTATCGA
CGGAGCCGATTTTGAAACCACAATTATGGGTGATGCTGCAACTCGAGCGGGCCGGGAGGGTTCGAGAAGG
GGGGGCACCCCCCTTCGGCGTGCGCGGTCACGCGCACAGGGCGCAGCCCTGGTTAAAAACAAGGTTTATA
AATATTGGTTTAAAAGCAGGTTAAAAGACAGGTTAGCGGTGGCCGAAAAACGGGCGGAAACCCTTGCAAA
TGCTGGATTTTCTGCCTGTGGACAGCCCCTCAAATGTCAATAGGTGCGCCCCTCATCTGTCAGCACTCTG
CCCCTCAAGTGTCAAGGATCGCGCCCCTCATCTGTCAGTAGTCGCGCCCCTCAAGTGTCAATACCGCAGG
GCACTTATCCCCAGGCTTGTCCACATCATCTGTGGGAAACTCGCGTAAAATCAGGCGTTTTCGCCGATTT
GCGAGGCTGGCCAGCTCCACGTCGCCGGCCGAAATCGAGCCTGCCCCTCATCTGTCAACGCCGCGCCGGG
TGAGTCGGCCCCTCAAGTGTCAACGTCCGCCCCTCATCTGTCAGTGAGGGCCAAGTTTTCCGCGAGGTAT
CCACAACGCCGGCGGCCGCGGTGTCTCGCACACGGCTTCGACGGCGTTTCTGGCGCGTTTGCAGGGCCAT
AGACGGCCGCCAGCCCAGCGGCGAGGGCAACCAGCCCGGTGAGCGTCTCTAGTGGACTGATGGGCTGCCT
GTATCGAGTGGTGATTTTGTGCCGAGCTGCCGGTCGGGGAGCTGTTGGCTGGCTGGTGGCAGGATATATT
GTGGTGTAAACAAATTGACGCTTAGACAACTTAATAACACATTGCGGACGTTTTTAATGTACTGGGGTGG
TTTT
Features (pLannotate 1.2.2; 19 found; start..end, strand, type, name):
      1..21      -  misc_feature   MCS (fragment): pUC18/19 multiple cloning site
     96..766     +  promoter       CaMV 35S promoter (enhanced): cauliflower mosaic virus 35S promoter with a duplicated enhancer region
    917..1690    +  CDS            N: NCAP_TSWVH - Experimental evidence at transcript level: Swiss-Prot protein existence level 2. Encapsidates the RNA. From Tomato spotted wilt virus (strain Hawaiian) (TSWV).
   2241..2960    -  CDS            EGFP: the original enhanced GFP (Yang et al., 1996) mammalian codon-optimized
   3121..3212    +  ncRNA          HDV ribozyme: Accession: RF00094 - Hepatitis delta virus ribozyme
   3222..3474    +  terminator     NOS terminator: nopaline synthase terminator and poly(A) signal
   3522..3546    +  misc_feature   RB T-DNA repeat: right border repeat from nopaline C58 T-DNA
   3674..5016    -  rep_origin     2μ ori: yeast 2μ plasmid origin of replication
   5084..5119    +  CDS            rop (fragment): Rop protein, which maintains plasmids at low copy number; rop
   5221..5270    +  misc_feature   bom (fragment): basis of mobility region from pBR322
   5409..5556    +  promoter       TRP1 promoter: S. cerevisiae TRP1
   5557..6231    +  CDS            TRP1: phosphoribosylanthranilate isomerase, required for tryptophan biosynthesis; S. cerevisiae TRP1; yeast auxotrophic marker
   6282..6333    +  misc_feature   bom (fragment): basis of mobility region from pBR322
   6361..6789    -  rep_origin     f1 ori (sequence partly withheld): f1 bacteriophage origin of replication; arrow indicates direction of (+) strand synthesis
   6793..6859    -  CDS            lacZα (fragment): LacZα fragment of β-galactosidase; lacZ fragment
   6905..8053    -  CDS            trfA: trans-acting replication protein that binds to and activates oriV
   8352..9146    -  CDS            KanR: aminoglycoside phosphotransferase; aphA-3; confers resistance to kanamycin
   9355..9986    -  rep_origin     oriV: incP origin of replication
  10066..10090   +  misc_feature   LB T-DNA repeat: left border repeat from nopaline C58 T-DNA
