[The description below was written by a language model from this plasmid's Addgene catalogue record and pLannotate feature annotations shown in this document.]
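Description:
pS-cr:GFP is a plant expression and CRISPR construct built on the mini binary vector pCB301-2μ-HDV, designed to launch an engineered S genome segment of tomato spotted wilt virus (TSWV) from DNA. The backbone carries the incP oriV origin with its trans-acting replication gene trfA, giving low-copy maintenance in bacteria under kanamycin selection (aphA-3 type KanR). Nopaline-type left and right T-DNA border repeats flank the expression cassette, consistent with Agrobacterium-mediated delivery into plant cells. A yeast 2μ origin and TRP1 auxotrophic marker are also present, which allow propagation in yeast, a feature usually used for assembling clones by homologous recombination. An f1 ori and small fragments of lacZα, rop and bom are annotated as backbone remnants.

The payload sits between an enhanced (duplicated-enhancer) CaMV 35S promoter and a hepatitis delta virus ribozyme followed by the NOS terminator. The 35S promoter transcribes the full-length S antigenome, described in the record as the positive-sense S RNA, and the ribozyme self-cleaves to generate a defined viral 3′ end. The S segment is ambisense, which matches the annotation: the nucleocapsid N gene and an EGFP gene lie in opposite orientations. EGFP occupies the position of the viral NSs gene and is fused to a crRNA cassette with the layout SpeI-DR-BsaI-BsaI-DR-GFP-SpeI, in which two direct repeats flank paired BsaI sites that serve as a placeholder for inserting a spacer of choice. The crRNA elements are not picked up in the feature table. According to the record, the construct belongs to a set of RNA virus vectors for non-transgenic genome editing in crop plants, with GFP presumably providing a visible marker of infection. The other viral segments and the nuclease are not part of this plasmid.
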