Addgene plasmid #196295: pS-cr:GFP
Purpose: 35S promoter-driven expression of the positive-sense TSWV S RNA segment encoding crRNA:GFP fusion in place of the NSs
Depositing lab: Zhenghe Li. Depositing organization: Zhejiang University. Publication: Engineered biocontainable RNA virus vectors for non-transgenic genome editing across crop species and genotypes. Liu Q, Zhao C, Sun K, Deng Y, Li Z. Mol Plant. 2023 Mar 6;16(3):616-631. doi: 10.1016/j.molp.2023.02.003. Epub 2023 Feb 7. PubMed 36751129.
Backbone
  Vector backbone: pCB301-2μ-HDV
  Vector type: Plant Expression, CRISPR
Growth in bacteria
  Bacterial resistance: Kanamycin, 50 μg/mL
  Growth temperature: 37°C
  Growth strain: DH5alpha
  Copy number: Low Copy
Gene/Insert
  Gene/Insert name: Full length TSWV S antigenome encoding crRNA:GFP fusion in place of viral NSs (alt name: SpeI-DR-BsaI-BsaI-DR-GFP-SpeI)
  gRNA/shRNA sequence: ggagaccgaggtccgaggtctcc
  Species: Synthetic
  Promoter: duplicated cauliflower mosaic virus 35S promoter
  Tag / fusion protein: SpeI-DR-BsaI-DR-SpeI (N terminal on insert)
  Cloning method: Restriction Enzyme; 5′ cloning site SpeI (not destroyed); 3′ cloning site SpeI (not destroyed)
  Sequencing primers: 5′ 35S promoter/forwarad primer: CTATCCTTCGCAAGACCCTTC; 3′ Nos terminator/reverse primer: TCATCGCAAGACCGGCAA
Terms and licenses: Academic/Nonprofit Terms; Industry Terms: Not Available to Industry
How to cite: pS-cr:GFP was a gift from Zhenghe Li (Addgene plasmid # 196295 ; http://n2t.net/addgene:196295 ; RRID:Addgene_196295)
